>Addgene plasmid #213519 | pRSF_his6_sumo_OC43_NSP14 | addgene full sequence | sequence record 421663 | Addgene NGS Result
GGATATAACATGAGCTGTCTTCGGTATCGTCGTATCCCACTACCGAGATGTCCGCACCAACGCGCAGCCC
GGACTCGGTAATGGCGCGCATTGCGCCCAGCGCCATCTGATCGTTGGCAACCAGCATCGCAGTGGGAACG
ATGCCCTCATTCAGCATTTGCATGGTTTGTTGAAAACCGGACATGGCACTCCAGTCGCCTTCCCGTTCCG
CTATCGGCTGAATTTGATTGCGAGTGAGATATTTATGCCAGCCAGCCAGACGCAGACGCGCCGAGACAGA
ACTTAATGGGCCCGCTAACAGCGCGATTTGCTGGTGACCCAATGCGACCAGATGCTCCACGCCCAGTCGC
GTACCGTCTTCATGGGAGAAAATAATACTGTTGATGGGTGTCTGGTCAGAGACATCAAGAAATAACGCCG
GAACATTAGTGCAGGCAGCTTCCACAGCAATGGCATCCTGGTCATCCAGCGGATAGTTAATGATCAGCCC
ACTGACGCGTTGCGCGAGAAGATTGTGCACCGCCGCTTTACAGGCTTCGACGCCGCTTCGTTCTACCATC
GACACCACCACGCTGGCACCCAGTTGATCGGCGCGAGATTTAATCGCCGCGACAATTTGCGACGGCGCGT
GCAGGGCCAGACTGGAGGTGGCAACGCCAATCAGCAACGACTGTTTGCCCGCCAGTTGTTGTGCCACGCG
GTTGGGAATGTAATTCAGCTCCGCCATCGCCGCTTCCACTTTTTCCCGCGTTTTCGCAGAAACGTGGCTG
GCCTGGTTCACCACGCGGGAAACGGTCTGATAAGAGACACCGGCATACTCTGCGACATCGTATAACGTTA
CTGGTTTCACATTCACCACCCTGAATTGACTCTCTTCCGGGCGCTATCATGCCATACCGCGAAAGGTTTT
GCGCCATTCGATGGTGTCCGGGATCTCGACGCTCTCCCTTATGCGACTCCTGCATTAGGAAATTAATACG
ACTCACTATAGGGGAATTGTGAGCGGATAACAATTCCCCTGTAGAAATAATTTTGTTTAACTTTAATAAG
GAGATATACCATGGGCAGCAGCCATCATCATCATCATCACAGCAGCGGCCTGGTGCCGCGCGGCAGCCAC
ATGGCAAGCATGTCGGACTCAGAAGTCAATCAAGAAGCTAAGCCAGAGGTCAAGCCAGAAGTCAAGCCTG
AGACTCACATCAATTTAAAGGTGTCCGATGGATCTTCAGAGATCTTCTTCAAGATCAAAAAGACCACTCC
TTTAAGAAGGCTGATGGAAGCGTTCGCTAAAAGACAGGGTAAGGAAATGGACTCCTTAAGATTCTTGTAC
GACGGTATTAGAATCCAAGCTGATCAGACCCCTGAAGATTTGGACATGGAGGATAACGATATTATTGAGG
CTCACAGAGAACAGATTGGTGGATCCTGTAGTACTAATTTATTTAAAGATTGTAGCAAGAGTTATAGCGG
TTATCACCCAGCTCATGCTCCTTCATTTTTGGCAGTAGATGACAAATATAAGGCAACTGGCGATTTAGCC
GTGTGTCTTGGTATTGGTGATTCTGCTGTTACATATTCAAGATTAATATCACTCATGGGTTTTAAATTGG
ATGTTACCCTTGATGGGTATTGTAAGCTTTTTATAACTAAAGAAGAAGCTGTTAAACGCGTGCGTGCCTG
GGTTGGCTTTGATGCTGAAGGTGCTCATGCCACGCGTGATAGCATTGGGACAAATTTCCCACTTCAATTA
GGATTTTCCACAGGAATTGATTTTGTTGTGGAAGCCACTGGTTTGTTTGCTGATAGAGATGGTTACAGCT
TTAAAAAGGCTGTGGCGAAAGCTCCTCCTGGTGAACAATTTAAGCACCTCATCCCTTTGATGACGAGAGG
TCATCGCTGGGCTGTTGTTAGACCTAGAATAGTACAAATGTTTGCAGATCATTTAATTGATCTGTCTGAT
TGTGTTGTGCTAGTTACATGGGCAGCCAACTTTGAGCTCACTTGTCTCCGCTACTTTGCAAAAGTAGGGC
GTGAGATTTCTTGTAATGTATGCACTAAACGTGCCACAGTTTACAATTCTAGAACTAGTTACTATGGTTG
TTGGCGCCATAGTGTTACATGTGATTACTTGTATAATCCACTTATTGTTGATATTCAACAGTGGGGATAT
ATTGGTTCTTTATCAAGTAATCATGATTTATATTGTAGTGTCCATAAAGGAGCACATGTTGCTTCCTCTG
ATGCTATAATGACACGGTGTTTGGCCGTTTATGATTGCTTTTGCAATAATATTAATTGGAATGTGGAGTA
TCCCATCATTTCAAATGAGTTAAGTATTAATACCTCTTGTAGGGTCTTGCAGCGTGTGATTCTTAAAGCT
GCCATGCTCTGCAACAGATATACTTTGTGTTATGATATTGGCAACCCAAAAGCGATTGCCTGTGTCAAAG
ATTTTGATTTTAAGTTCTATGATGCCCAACCAATTGTTAAGTCTGTTAAGACTCTTTTGTATTCTTTTGA
GGCACATAAGGACTCTTTTAAAGACGGTTTGTGTATGTTTTGGAACTGTAATGTGGATAAGTATCCACCG
AATGCAGTTGTATGTAGATTTGACACTAGAGTGTTGAATAATTTAAATCTTCCTGGCTGTAATGGAGGTA
GTTTGTATGTTAATAAACATGCATTCCACACTAAACCCTTTGCTAGGGCAGCCTTTGAGCATTTGAAGCC
TATGCCATTCTTCTATTATTCAGATACGCCTTGTGTGTATATGGATGGCATGGATGCTAAGCAGGTTGAT
TATGTACCTTTGAAATCTGCCACGTGCATCACAAGATGCAATTTAGGTGGTGCAGTTTGTTTAAAACATG
CTGAAGAGTATCGTGAGTACTTAGAGTCTTACAATACAGCTACTACAGCAGGTTTTACTTTTTGGGTCTA
TAAGACATTTGATTTTTATAATTTGTGGAATACGTTCACCAAGCTACAATGACCGCTCGAGTCTGGTAAA
GAAACCGCTGCTGCGAAATTTGAACGCCAGCACATGGACTCGTCTACTAGCGCAGCTTAATTAACCTAGG
CTGCTGCCACCGCTGAGCAATAACTAGCATAACCCCTTGGGGCCTCTAAACGGGTCTTGAGGGGTTTTTT
GCTGAAACCTCAGGCATTTGAGAAGCACACGGTCACACTGCTTCCGGTAGTCAATAAACCGGTAAACCAG
CAATAGACATAAGCGGCTATTTAACGACCCTGCCCTGAACCGACGACAAGCTGACGACCGGGTCTCCGCA
AGTGGCACTTTTCGGGGAAATGTGCGCGGAACCCCTATTTGTTTATTTTTCTAAATACATTCAAATATGT
ATCCGCTCATGAATTAATTCTTAGAAAAACTCATCGAGCATCAAATGAAACTGCAATTTATTCATATCAG
GATTATCAATACCATATTTTTGAAAAAGCCGTTTCTGTAATGAAGGAGAAAACTCACCGAGGCAGTTCCA
TAGGATGGCAAGATCCTGGTATCGGTCTGCGATTCCGACTCGTCCAACATCAATACAACCTATTAATTTC
CCCTCGTCAAAAATAAGGTTATCAAGTGAGAAATCACCATGAGTGACGACTGAATCCGGTGAGAATGGCA
AAAGTTTATGCATTTCTTTCCAGACTTGTTCAACAGGCCAGCCATTACGCTCGTCATCAAAATCACTCGC
ATCAACCAAACCGTTATTCATTCGTGATTGCGCCTGAGCGAGACGAAATACGCGGTCGCTGTTAAAAGGA
CAATTACAAACAGGAATCGAATGCAACCGGCGCAGGAACACTGCCAGCGCATCAACAATATTTTCACCTG
AATCAGGATATTCTTCTAATACCTGGAATGCTGTTTTCCCGGGGATCGCAGTGGTGAGTAACCATGCATC
ATCAGGAGTACGGATAAAATGCTTGATGGTCGGAAGAGGCATAAATTCCGTCAGCCAGTTTAGTCTGACC
ATCTCATCTGTAACATCATTGGCAACGCTACCTTTGCCATGTTTCAGAAACAACTCTGGCGCATCGGGCT
TCCCATACAATCGATAGATTGTCGCACCTGATTGCCCGACATTATCGCGAGCCCATTTATACCCATATAA
ATCAGCATCCATGTTGGAATTTAATCGCGGCCTAGAGCAAGACGTTTCCCGTTGAATATGGCTCATACTC
TTCCTTTTTCAATATTATTGAAGCATTTATCAGGGTTATTGTCTCATGAGCGGATACATATTTGAATGTA
TTTAGAAAAATAAACAAATAGGCATGCAGCGCTCTTCCGCTTCCTCGCTCACTGACTCGCTACGCTCGGT
CGTTCGACTGCGGCGAGCGGTGTCAGCTCACTCAAAAGCGGTAATACGGTTATCCACAGAATCAGGGGAT
AAAGCCGGAAAGAACATGTGAGCAAAAAGCAAAGCACCGGAAGAAGCCAACGCCGCAGGCGTTTTTCCAT
AGGCTCCGCCCCCCTGACGAGCATCACAAAAATCGACGCTCAAGCCAGAGGTGGCGAAACCCGACAGGAC
TATAAAGATACCAGGCGTTTCCCCCTGGAAGCTCCCTCGTGCGCTCTCCTGTTCCGACCCTGCCGCTTAC
CGGATACCTGTCCGCCTTTCTCCCTTCGGGAAGCGTGGCGCTTTCTCATAGCTCACGCTGTTGGTATCTC
AGTTCGGTGTAGGTCGTTCGCTCCAAGCTGGGCTGTGTGCACGAACCCCCCGTTCAGCCCGACCGCTGCG
CCTTATCCGGTAACTATCGTCTTGAGTCCAACCCGGTAAGACACGACTTATCGCCACTGGCAGCAGCCAT
TGGTAACTGATTTAGAGGACTTTGTCTTGAAGTTATGCACCTGTTAAGGCTAAACTGAAAGAACAGATTT
TGGTGAGTGCGGTCCTCCAACCCACTTACCTTGGTTCAAAGAGTTGGTAGCTCAGCGAACCTTGAGAAAA
CCACCGTTGGTAGCGGTGGTTTTTCTTTATTTATGAGATGATGAATCAATCGGTCTATCAAGTCAACGAA
CAGCTATTCCGTTACTCTAGATTTCAGTGCAATTTATCTCTTCAAATGTAGCACCTGAAGTCAGCCCCAT
ACGATATAAGTTGTAATTCTCATGTTAGTCATGCCCCGCGCCCACCGGAAGGAGCTGACTGGGTTGAAGG
CTCTCAAGGGCATCGGTCGAGATCCCGGTGCCTAATGAGTGAGCTAACTTACATTAATTGCGTTGCGCTC
ACTGCCCGCTTTCCAGTCGGGAAACCTGTCGTGCCAGCTGCATTAATGAATCGGCCAACGCGCGGGGAGA
GGCGGTTTGCGTATTGGGCGCCAGGGTGGTTTTTCTTTTCACCAGTGAGACGGGCAACAGCTGATTGCCC
TTCACCGCCTGGCCCTGAGAGAGTTGCAGCAAGCGGTCCACGCTGGTTTGCCCCAGCAGGCGAAAATCCT
GTTTGATGGTGGTTAACGGCG
Features (pLannotate 1.2.2; 19 found; start..end, strand, type, name):
    851..928     -  promoter       lacI promoter: lacI
    936..971     -  CDS            TcR (fragment): tetracycline efflux protein; tet; confers resistance to tetracycline
    974..992     +  promoter       T7 promoter: promoter for bacteriophage T7 RNA polymerase
    993..1017    +  protein_bind   lac operator: The lac repressor binds to the lac operator to inhibit transcription in E. coli. This inhibition can be relieved by adding lactose or isopropyl-β-D-thiogalactopyranoside (IPTG). lac repressor encoded by lacI
   1032..1054    +  RBS            RBS: efficient ribosome binding site from bacteriophage T7 gene 10 (Olins and Rangwala, 1989)
   1073..1089    +  CDS            capTEV™ (fragment): composite tag for in vivo biotinylation, TEV protease cleavage, and 6xHis tagging
   1100..1117    +  CDS            thrombin site: thrombin recognition and cleavage site
   1130..1422    +  CDS            SUMO (fragment): cleavable ubiquitin-like protein tag; S. cerevisiae SMT3 (truncated)
   1427..2989    +  CDS            rep (fragment): R1AB_CVMA5 - Experimental evidence at protein level: Swiss-Prot protein existence level 1. [2'-O-methyltransferase]: Methyltransferase that mediates mRNA cap 2'-O-ribose methylation to the 5'-cap structure of viral mRNAs. N7-methyl guanosine cap is a prerequisite for binding of nsp16. Therefore plays an essential role in viral mRNAs cap methylation which is essential to evade immune system. From Murine coronavirus (strain A59) (MHV-A59) (Murine hepatitis virus).
   3008..3049    +  CDS            S-Tag (fragment): affinity and epitope tag derived from pancreatic ribonuclease A
   3079..3096    +  CDS            SET1 (fragment): solubility-enhancement tag derived from T7 phage gene 10B
   3104..3151    +  terminator     T7 terminator: transcription terminator for bacteriophage T7 RNA polymerase
   3315..3372    +  promoter       AmpR promoter (fragment): bla
   3381..4196    -  CDS            KanR: aminoglycoside phosphotransferase; aph(3')-Ia; confers resistance to kanamycin in bacteria or G418 (Geneticin®) in eukaryotes
   4197..4288    -  promoter       AmpR promoter: bla
   4304..5053    -  rep_origin     RSF ori: Plasmids containing the RSF 1030 origin of replication can be propagated in E. coli cells that contain additional plasmids with compatible origins.
   5136..5200    -  CDS            TcR (fragment): tetracycline efflux protein; tet; confers resistance to tetracycline
   5215..5236    -  protein_bind   CAP binding site: CAP binding activates transcription in the presence of cAMP. E. coli catabolite activator protein
   5249..850     -  CDS            lacI (across the origin): lac repressor; lacI; The lac repressor binds to the lac operator to inhibit transcription in E. coli. This inhibition can be relieved by adding lactose or isopropyl-β-D-thiogalactopyranoside (IPTG).
