[The description below was written by a language model from this plasmid's Addgene catalogue record and pLannotate feature annotations shown in this document.]
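Description:
pRSF_his6_sumo_OC43_NSP14 is a bacterial expression plasmid built on a pRSF-His6-SUMO backbone for producing the NSP14 protein of human coronavirus OC43 in E. coli. The sequenced record is about 5.5 kb. It replicates from the RSF1030 origin, which is compatible with other common origin classes and so allows co-maintenance with additional plasmids. Selection is by kanamycin through an aph(3')-Ia resistance gene. The plasmid also carries lacI with its own promoter to supply lac repressor.

The expression cassette is a standard T7/lac arrangement. A T7 promoter is followed by a lac operator and the phage T7 gene 10 ribosome binding site, so transcription depends on T7 RNA polymerase in the host and is held off by lac repressor until induction with IPTG. The open reading frame begins with a His6 tag (picked up by the annotation as a short composite-tag fragment), followed by a thrombin cleavage site and a truncated yeast SMT3 SUMO domain. The 1,563 bp NSP14 insert, cloned between BamHI and XhoI, is fused directly downstream. The automated annotation labels this segment by homology to the murine coronavirus replicase polyprotein, but the catalogue identifies it as the NSP14 portion of OC43 ORF1ab. Short S-tag and SET1 fragments lie after the insert and before the T7 terminator. They appear to be backbone remnants, and the record does not indicate that they are part of the expressed protein.

The His-SUMO fusion supports affinity purification and can improve solubility, and the SUMO moiety can be removed by a SUMO-specific protease. The associated publication concerns small-molecule inhibition of the SARS-CoV-2 NSP14 RNA cap methyltransferase, which suggests that this OC43 ortholog was made as recombinant protein for biochemical or comparative studies.
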