Addgene plasmid #213519: pRSF_his6_sumo_OC43_NSP14
Purpose: Expresses NSP14 of hCoV OC43
Depositing lab: Thomas Tuschl. Depositing organization: Rockefeller University. Publication: Small-molecule inhibition of SARS-CoV-2 NSP14 RNA cap methyltransferase. Meyer C, Garzia A, Miller MW, Huggins DJ, Myers RW, Hoffmann HH, Ashbrook AW, Jannath SY, Liverton N, Kargman S, Zimmerman M, Nelson AM, Sharma V, Dolgov E, Cangialosi J, Penalva-Lopez S, Alvarez N, Chang CW, Oswal N, Gonzalez I, Rasheed R, Goldgirsh K, Davis JA, Ramos-Espiritu L, Menezes MR, Larson C, Nitsche J, Ganichkin O, Alwaseem H, Molina H, Steinbacher S, Glickman JF, Perlin DS, Rice CM, Meinke PT, Tuschl T. Nature. 2024 Dec 11. doi: 10.1038/s41586-024-08320-0. PubMed 39663451.
Backbone
  Vector backbone: pRSF-His6-sumo
  Backbone size w/o insert (bp): 3900
  Modifications to backbone: 5500
  Vector type: Bacterial Expression
Growth in bacteria
  Bacterial resistance: Kanamycin, 50 μg/mL
  Growth temperature: 37°C
  Growth strain: DH5alpha
  Copy number: Unknown
Gene/Insert
  Gene/Insert name: hCoV OC43 NSP14
  Species: hCoV OC43
  Insert size (bp): 1563
  Entrez Gene: ORF1ab (a.k.a. EYW02_gp1)
  Tag / fusion protein: His-SUMO tag (N terminal on backbone)
  Cloning method: Restriction Enzyme; 5′ cloning site BamHI (not destroyed); 3′ cloning site XhoI (not destroyed)
  Sequencing primers: 5′ GGCTGATGGAAGCGTTCGCTA; 3′ T7-term
Terms and licenses: Academic/Nonprofit Terms; Industry Terms: Not Available to Industry
How to cite: pRSF_his6_sumo_OC43_NSP14 was a gift from Thomas Tuschl (Addgene plasmid # 213519 ; http://n2t.net/addgene:213519 ; RRID:Addgene_213519)
